>Addgene plasmid #45062 | pRSV-CaMKIV | depositor full sequence | sequence record 62492 | pRSV-CaMKIV sequence 5675 bps
AGCTTACCATGCTCAAAGTCACGGTGCCCTCCTGTCCCTCCTCGCCCTGCTCCTCGGTCACCGCCAGTAC
TGAGAACCTCGTCCCGGATTACTGGATCGACGGCTCTAACCGAGATCCTCTGGGCGATTTCTTCGAGGTG
GAGTCAGAGCTGGGACGGGGTGCTACATCCATTGTGTACAGATGCAAACAGAAGGGGACCCAGAAGCCCT
ATGCTCTCAAAGTGTTAAAGAAAACAGTGGACAAGAAGATTGTGAGAACAGAAATAGGAGTTCTCCTGCG
TCTCTCACACCCGAACATCATAAAACTCAAGGAAATATTCGAAACCCCCACAGAAATCAGCCTGGTCCTT
GAGCTGGTCACAGGAGGAGAACTGTTTGACAGGATTGTGGAGAAGGGATACTACAGTGAGCGCGATGCGC
GTGACGCGGTGAAGCAGATCCTGGAGGCCGTTGCTTACCTGCATGAAAATGGGATTGTCCATCGTGACCT
CAAACCAGAGAATCTTCTTTATGCAACTCCAGCCCCTGATGCACCCCTCAAAATTGCTGATTTTGGACTT
TCAAAAATTGTGGAACATCAAGTGCTCATGAAGACAGTGTGTGGAACCCCGGGGTACTGCGCACCTGAGA
TTCTCCGAGGCTGTGCCTACGGACCTGAGGTGGACATGTGGTCTGTAGGAATAATCACCTACATCCTACT
TTGTGGATTTGAACCATTCTATGACGAGCGAGGTGATCAGTTCATGTTCAGGAGAATTCTGAATTGTGAA
TATTACTTTATCTCCCCCTGGTGGGATGAAGTGTCTTTAAATGCCAAGGACTTGGTCAAAAAGCTCATTG
TTTTGGATCCCAAGAAACGGCTGACTACATTTCAAGCCCTCCAACACCCATGGGTCACAGGTAAAGCGGC
CAACTTTGTTCACATGGACACTGCTCAGAAGAAACTTCAAGAATTCAATGCTCGGCGCAAGCTTAAGGCA
GCGGTGAAGGCTGTGGTGGCCTCTTCTCGGCTGGGAAGTGCCAGCAGTAGCCACACCAGCATCCAAGAGA
ACCACAAGGCCAGCTCGGATCCACCTTCAACCCAAGATGCCAAGGACAGCACAGATCTTCTGGGAAAGAA
AATGCAAGAGGAGGACCAAGAGGAGGACCAAGTGGAGGCCGAGGCTTCAGCCGATGAGATGAGGAAGCTG
CAGTCCGAGGAGGTGGAGAAAGATGCAGGTGTAAAAGAGGAGGAGACCTCCAGTATGGTGCCTCAGGATC
CAGAGGATGAGCTGGAAACAGATGACCCAGAGATGAAGAGGGATTCAGAGGAGAAGCTGAAGAGTGTGGA
GGAAGAAATGGACCCCATGACTGAGGAGGAAGCCCCTGACGCGGGACTTGGGGTTCCACAGCAGGATGCG
ATTCAGCCAGAGTACTAATCTAGAGCGGCCGCAGATCTTTGTGAAGGAACCTTACTTCTGTGGTGTGACA
TAATTGGACAAACTACCTACAGAGATTTAAAGCTCTAAGGTAAATATAAAATTTTTAAGTGTATAATGTG
TTAAACTACTGATTCTAATTGTTTGTGTATTTTAGATTCCAACCTATGGAACTGATGAATGGGAGCAGTG
GTGGAATGCCTTTAATGAGGAAAACCTGTTTTGCTCAGAAGAAATGCCATCTAGTGATGATGAGGCTACT
GCTGACTCTCAACATTCTACTCCTCCAAAAAAGAAGAGAAAGGTAGAAGACCCCAAGGACTTTCCTTCAG
AATTGCTAAGTTTTTTGAGTCATGCTGTGTTTAGTAATAGAACTCTTGCTTGCTTTGCTATTTACACCAC
AAAGGAAAAAGCTGCACTGCTATACAAGAAAATTATGGAAAAATATTCTGTAACCTTTATAAGTAGGCAT
AACAGTTATAATCATAACATACTGTTTTTTCTTACTCCACACAGGCATAGAGTGTCTGCTATTAATAACT
ATGCTCAAAAATTGTGTACCTTTAGCTTTTTAATTTGTAAAGGGGTTAATAAGGAATATTTGATGTATAG
TGCCTTGACTAGAGATCATAATCAGCCATACCACATTTGTAGAGGTTTTACTTGCTTTAAAAAACCTCCC
ACACCTCCCCCTGAACCTGAAACATAAAATGAATGCAATTGTTGTTGTTAACTTGTTTATTGCAGCTTAT
AATGGTTACAAATAAAGCAATAGCATCACAAATTTCACAAATAAAGCATTTTTTTCACTGCATTCTAGTT
GTGGTTTGTCCAAACTCATCAATGTATCTTATCATGTCTGGATCCCCAGGAAGCTCCTCTGTGTCCTCAT
AAACCCTAACCTCCTCTACTTGAGAGGACATTCCAATCATAGGCTGCCCATCCACCCTCTGTGTCCTCCT
GTTAATTAGGTCACTTAACAAAAAGGAAATTGGGTAGGGGTTTTTCACAGACCGCTTTCTAAGGGTAATT
TTAAAATATCTGGGAAGTCCCTTCCACTGCTGTGTTCCAGAAGTGTTGGTAAACAGCCCACAAATGTCAA
CAGCAGAAACATACAAGCTGTCAGCTTTGCACAAGGGCCCAACACCCTGCTCATCAAGAAGCACTGTGGT
TGCTGTGTTAGTAATGTGCAAAACAGGAGGCACATTTTCCCCACCTGTGTAGGTTCCAAAATATCTAGTG
TTTTCATTTTTACTTGGATCAGGAACCCAGCACTCCACTGGATAAGCATTATCCTTATCCAAAACAGCCT
TGTGGTCAGTGTTCATCTGCTGACTGTCAACTGTAGCATTTTTTGGGGTTACAGTTTGAGCAGGATATTT
GGTCCTGTAGTTTGCTAACACACCCTGCAGCTCCAAAGGTTCCCCACCAACAGCAAAAAAATGAAAATTT
GACCCTTGAATGGGTTTTCCAGCACCATTTTCATGAGTTTTTTGTGTCCCTGAATGCAAGTTTAACATAG
CAGTTACCCCAATAACCTCAGTTTTAACAGTAACAGCTTCCCACATCAAAATATTTCCACAGGTTAAGTC
CTCATTTAAATTAGGCAAAGGAATTCTTGAAGACGAAAGGGCCTCGTGATACGCCTATTTTTATAGGTTA
ATGTCATGATAATAATGGTTTCTTAGACGTCAGGTGGCACTTTTCGGGGAAATGTGCGCGGAACCCCTAT
TTGTTTATTTTTCTAAATACATTCAAATATGTATCCGCTCATGAGACAATAACCCTGATAAATGCTTCAA
TAATATTGAAAAAGGAAGAGTATGAGTATTCAACATTTCCGTGTCGCCCTTATTCCCTTTTTTGCGGCAT
TTTGCCTTCCTGTTTTTGCTCACCCAGAAACGCTGGTGAAAGTAAAAGATGCTGAAGATCAGTTGGGTGC
ACGAGTGGGTTACATCGAACTGGATCTCAACAGCGGTAAGATCCTTGAGAGTTTTCGCCCCGAAGAACGT
TTTCCAATGATGAGCACTTTTAAAGTTCTGCTATGTGGCGCGGTATTATCCCGTGTTGACGCCGGGCAAG
AGCAACTCGGTCGCCGCATACACTATTCTCAGAATGACTTGGTTAGATACTCACCAGTCACAGAAAAGCA
TCTTACGGATGGCATGACAGTAAGAGAATTATGCAGTGCTGCCATAACCATGAGTGATAACACTGCGGCC
AACTTACTTCTGACAACGATCGGAGGACCGAAGGAGCTAACCGCTTTTTTGCACAACATGGGGGATCATG
TAACTCGCCTTGATCGTTGGGAACCGGAGCTGAATGAAGCCATACCAAACGACGAGCGTGACACCACGAT
GCCTGCAGCAATGGCAACAACGTTGCGCAAACTATTAACTGGCGAACTACTTACTCTAGCTTCCCGGCAA
CAATTAATAGACTGGATGGAGGCGGATAAAGTTGCAGGACCACTTCTGCGCTCGGCCCTTCCGGCTGGCT
GGTTTATTGCTGATAAATCTGGAGCCGGTGAGCGTGGGTCTCGCGGTATCATTGCAGCACTGGGGCCAGA
TGGTAAGCCCTCCCGTATCGTAGTTATCTACACGACGGGGAGTCAGGCAACTATGGATGAACGAAATAGA
CAGATCGCTGAGATAGGTGCCTCACTGATTAAGCATTGGTAACTGTCAGACCAAGTTTACTCATATATAC
TTTAGATTGATTTAAAACTTCATTTTTAATTTAAAAGGATCTAGGTGAAGATCCTTTTTGATAATCTCAT
GACCAAAATCCCTTAACGTGAGTTTTCGTTCCACTGAGCGTCAGACCCCGTAGAAAAGATCAAAGGATCT
TCTTGAGATCCTTTTTTTCTGCGCGTAATCTGCTGCTTGCAAACAAAAAAACCACCGCTACCAGCGGTGG
TTTGTTTGCCGGATCAAGAGCTACCAACTCTTTTTCCGAAGGTAACTGGCTTCAGCAGAGCGCAGATACC
AAATACTGTCCTTCTAGTGTAGCCGTAGTTAGGCCACCACTTCAAGAACTCTGTAGCACCGCCTACATAC
CTCGCTCTGCTAATCCTGTTACCAGTGGCTGCTGCCAGTGGCGATAAGTCGTGTCTTACCGGGTTGGACT
CAAGACGATAGTTACCGGATAAGGCGCAGCGGTCGGGCTGAACGGGGGGTTCGTGCACACAGCCCAGCTT
GGAGCGAACGACCTACACCGAACTGAGATACCTACAGCGTGAGCATTGAGAAAGCGCCACGCTTCCCGAA
GGGAGAAAGGCGGACAGGTATCCGGTAAGCGGCAGGGTCGGAACAGGAGAGCGCACGAGGGAGCTTCCAG
GGGGAAACGCCTGGTATCTTTATAGTCCTGTCGGGTTTCGCCACCTCTGACTTGAGCGTCGATTTTTGTG
ATGCTCGTCAGGGGGGCGGAGCCTATGGAAAAACGCCAGCAACGCGGCCTTTTTACGGTTCCTGGCCTTT
TGCTGGCCTTTTGCTCACATGTTCTTTCCTGCGTTATCCCCTGATTCTGTGGATAACCGTATTACCGCCT
TTGAGTGAGCTGATACCGCTCGCCGCAGCCGAACGACCGAGCGCAGCGAGTCAGTGAGCGAGGAAGCGGA
AGAGCGCCTGATGCGGTATTTTCTCCTTACGCATCTGTGCGGTATTTCACACCGCATATGGTGCACTCTC
AGTACAATCTGCTCTGATGCCGCATAGTTAAGCCAGTATCTGCTCCCTGCTTGTGTGTTGGAGGTCGCTG
AGTAGTGCGCGAGCAAAATTTAAGCTACAACAAGGCAAGGCTTGACCGACAATTGCATGAAGAATCTGCT
TAGGGTTAGGCGTTTTGCGCTGCTTCGCGATGTACGGGCCAGATATACGCGTATCTGAGGGGACTAGGGT
GTGTTTAGGCGAAAAGCGGGGCTTCGGTTGTACGCGGTTAGGAGTCCCCTCAGGATATAGTAGTTTCGCT
TTTGCATAGGGAGGGGGAAATGTAGTCTTATGCAATACACTTGTAGTCTTGCAACATGGTAACGATGAGT
TAGCAACATGCCTTACAAGGAGAGAAAAAGCACCGTGCATGCCGATTGGTGGAAGTAAGGTGGTACGATC
GTGCCTTATTAGGAAGGCAACAGACAGGTCTGACATGGATTGGACGAACCACTGAATTCCGCATTGCAGA
GATAATTGTATTTAAGTGCCTAGCTCGATACAATAAACGCCATTTGACCATTCACCACATTGGTGTGCAC
CTCCA
Features (pLannotate 1.2.2; 13 found; start..end, strand, type, name):
      9..1415    +  CDS            Camk4: KCC4_MOUSE - Experimental evidence at protein level: Swiss-Prot protein existence level 1. Calcium/calmodulin-dependent protein kinase that operates in the calcium-triggered CaMKK-CaMK4 signaling cascade and regulates, mainly by phosphorylation, the activity of several transcription activators, such as CREB1, MEF2D, JUN and RORA, which play pivotal roles in immune response, inflammation, and memory consolidation. In the thymus, regulates the CD4(+)/CD8(+) double positive thymocytes selection threshold during T-cell ontogeny. In CD4 memory T-cells, is required to link T-cell antigen receptor (T
   1434..1508    +  CDS            small t antigen (fragment): SV40 (simian virus 40) small t antigen
   1510..1575    +  intron         small t intron: SV40 (simian virus 40) small t antigen intron
   1705..1725    +  CDS            SV40 NLS: nuclear localization signal of SV40 (simian virus 40) large T antigen
   2044..2127    +  CDS            large T antigen (fragment): large T antigen from SV40 (simian virus 40)
   2150..2284    +  polyA_signal   SV40 poly(A) signal: SV40 polyadenylation signal
   2228..3046    -  CDS            VP1_SV40 (fragment): Experimental evidence at protein level: Swiss-Prot protein existence level 1. Forms an icosahedral capsid with a T=7 symmetry and a 40 nm diameter. The capsid is composed of 72 pentamers linked to each other by disulfide bonds and associated with VP2 or VP3 proteins. Binds to N- glycolylneuraminic analog of the ganglioside GM1 on the cell surface to provide virion attachment to target cell (PubMed:18353982). Once attached, the virion is internalized by caveolin-mediated endocytosis and traffics to the endoplasmic reticulum. Inside the endoplasmic reticulum, the protein folding machinery isomer
   3137..3241    +  promoter       AmpR promoter: bla
   3242..4102    +  CDS            AmpR: β-lactamase; bla; confers resistance to ampicillin, carbenicillin, and related antibiotics
   4273..4861    +  rep_origin     ori: high-copy-number ColE1/pMB1/pBR322/pUC origin of replication
   5047..5149    -  misc_feature   bom (fragment): basis of mobility region from pBR322
   5280..5373    +  ncRNA          Retro dr1: Accession: RF00214 - Retrovirus direct repeat 1 (dr1)
   5409..5671    +  promoter       RSV promoter: Rous sarcoma virus enhancer/promoter
