[The description below was written by a language model from this plasmid's Addgene catalogue record and pLannotate feature annotations shown in this document.]
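Description:
pRSV-CaMKIV is a 5,675 bp mammalian expression plasmid that drives mouse calcium/calmodulin-dependent protein kinase IV (Camk4) from the Rous sarcoma virus enhancer/promoter. It is built on pRSV-link, a 4,265 bp laboratory backbone derived from pRSV-globin. The roughly 1.4 kb coding sequence was inserted between HindIII and XbaI sites, both of which remain intact. In bacteria the plasmid is maintained through a ColE1/pMB1-type origin and selected with ampicillin via the bla gene and its own promoter. A fragment of the pBR322 bom region reflects the backbone's ancestry. The record lists copy number as unknown, and no mammalian selection marker is annotated, which suggests use by transient transfection.

In the circular map the RSV promoter, preceded by a retroviral direct repeat element from the same viral LTR region, sits immediately upstream of the Camk4 open reading frame. No epitope tag or reporter is annotated. Downstream lies a block of SV40 sequence containing the small t antigen intron and the SV40 polyadenylation signal, which provide splicing and 3′ end processing for the transcript. The annotated small t, large T, nuclear localization signal and VP1 fragments appear to be incidental remnants of this SV40 segment rather than expressed payload. The encoded kinase carries an R128A change relative to the reference sequence, which the depositor regards as a functionally irrelevant polymorphism. CaMKIV phosphorylates transcription factors such as CREB in response to calcium signalling. The associated publication used this type of construct to compare CREB activation by CaM kinases II and IV, so it suits overexpression studies of calcium-dependent transcriptional regulation in cultured cells.
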