Addgene plasmid #45062: pRSV-CaMKIV
Purpose: Expression of CaMKIV
Depositing lab: Richard Maurer. Depositing organization: Oregon Health & Science University. Publication: Differential activation of CREB by Ca2+/calmodulin-dependent protein kinases type II and type IV involves phosphorylation of a site that negatively regulates activity. Sun P, Enslen H, Myung PS, Maurer RA. Genes Dev. 1994 Nov 1;8(21):2527-39. 10.1101/gad.8.21.2527 PubMed 7958915.
Backbone
  Vector backbone: pRSV-link
  Backbone manufacturer: Maurer lab
  Backbone size w/o insert (bp): 4265
  Total vector size (bp): 5675
  Modifications to backbone: Backbone derived from pRSV-globin
  Vector type: Mammalian Expression
Growth in bacteria
  Bacterial resistance: Ampicillin, 100 μg/mL
  Growth temperature: 37°C
  Growth strain: DH5alpha
  Copy number: Unknown
Gene/Insert
  Gene/Insert name: Cam Kinase IV (alt name: camk4)
  Species: M. musculus (mouse)
  Insert size (bp): 1410
  Mutation: *
  GenBank ID: NM_009793.3
  Entrez Gene: Camk4 (a.k.a. A430110E23Rik, AI666733, CaM, CaMKI, CaMKIV, CaMKIV/Gr, D18Bwg0362e)
  Promoter: RSV
  Cloning method: Restriction Enzyme; 5′ cloning site HindIII (not destroyed); 3′ cloning site XbaI (not destroyed)
  Sequencing primers: 5′ CGATACAATAAACGCCATTTGA
Terms and licenses: Academic/Nonprofit Terms; Industry Terms: Not Available to Industry
Depositor comments: *This CaMKIV has a R128A mutation. The depositor considers this a polymorphism that is not functionally relevant.
How to cite: pRSV-CaMKIV was a gift from Richard Maurer (Addgene plasmid # 45062 ; http://n2t.net/addgene:45062 ; RRID:Addgene_45062)
