>Addgene plasmid #45062 | pRSV-CaMKIV | addgene partial sequence | sequence record 67798 | SV40-splice-R2 5'-CACAAACAATTAGAATCAGTAG-3'
CACTTAAAAATTTTATATTTACCTTAGAGCTTTAAATCTCTGTAGGTAGTTTGTCCAATTATGTCACACC
ACAGAAGTAAGGTTCCTTCACAAAGATCTGCGGCCGCTCTAGATTAGTACTCTGGCTGAATCGCATCCTG
CTGTGGAACCCCAAGTCCCGCGTCAGGGGCTTCCTCCTCAGTCATGGGGTCCATTTCTTCCTCCACACTC
TTCAGCTTCTCCTCTGAATCCCTCTTCATCTCTGGGTCATCTGTTTCCAGCTCATCCTCTGGATCCTGAG
GCACCATACTGGAGGTCTCCTCCTCTTTTACACCTGCATCTTTCTCCACCTCCTCGGACTGCAGCTTCCT
CATCTCATCGGCTGAAGCCTCGGCCTCCACTTGGTCCTCCTCTTGGTCCTCCTCTTGCATTTTCTTTCCC
AGAAGATCTGTGCTGTCCTTGGCATCTTGGGTTGAAGGTGGATCCGAGCTGGCCTTGTGGTTCTCTTGGA
TGCTGGTGTGGCTACTGCTGGCACTTCCCAGCCGAGAAGAGGCCACCACAGCCTTCACCGCTGCCTTAAG
CTTGCGCCGAGCATTGAATTCTTGAAGTTTCTTCTGAGCAGTGTCCATGTGAACAAAGTTGGCCGCTTTA
CCTGTGACCCATGGGTGTTGGAGGGCTTGAAATGTAGTCAGCCGTTTCTTGGGATCCAAAACAATGAGCT
TTTTGACCAAGTCCTTGGCATTTAAAGACACTTCATCCCACCAGGGGGAGATAAAGTAATATTCACAATT
CAGAATTCTCCTGAACATGAACTGATCACCTCGCTCGTCATAGAATGGTTCAAATCCACAAAGTAGGATG
TAGGTGATTATTCCTACAGACCACATGTCCACCTCAGGTCCGTAGGCACAGCCTCGGAGAATCTCAGGTG
CGCAGTACCC
